>Addgene plasmid #180479 | p9xQUAS-ZsGreen-P2A, α-cry:mCherry | addgene full sequence | sequence record 358279 | Addgene NGS Result
CTAAATTGTAAGCGTTAATATTTTGTTAAAATTCGCGTTAAATTTTTGTTAAATCAGCTCATTTTTTAAC
CAATAGGCCGAAATCGGCAAAATCCCTTATAAATCAAAAGAATAGACCGAGATAGGGT
[37 nt withheld, positions 129-165]
AAAGAACGTGGACTCCAACGTCAAAGG
[49 nt withheld, positions 193-241]
T
[91 nt withheld, positions 243-333]
G
[124 nt withheld, positions 335-458]
CCCATTCGCCATTCAGGCTGCGCAACTGTTGGGAAGGGCGATCGGTGCGGGCCTCTTCGCTATTACGCCA
GCTGGCGAAAGGGGGATGTGCTGCAAGGCGATTAAGTTGGGTAACGCCAGGGTTTTCCCAGTCACGACGT
TGTAAAACGACGGCCAGTGAGCGCGCGTAATACGACTCACTATAGGGCGAATTGGGTACCCAGAGGTGTA
AAAAGTACTCAAAAATTTTACTCAAGTGAAAGTACAAGTACTTAGGGAAAATTTTACTCAATTAAAAGTA
AAAGTATCTGGCTAGAATCTTACTTGAGTAAAAGTAAAAAAGTACTCCATTAAAATTGTACTTGAGTATT
CTCGAGGTCGACAACTTTGTATAGAAAAGTTGGGGTAATCGCTTATCCTCGGATAAACAATTATCCTCAC
GGGTAATCGCTTATCCGCTCGGGTAATCGCTTATCCTCTCGGGTAATCGCTTATCCTCGGATAAACAATT
ATCCTCACGGGTAATCGCTTATCCGCTCGGGTAATCGCTTATCCTCGGGTAATCGCTTATCCTTGCAAGG
GTCGACTCTAGAGGGTATATAATGGATCCCATCGCGTCTCAGCCTCACTTTGAGCTCCTCCACACGAATT
CCCTCGACCTCGAAGACGCGTCAAGTTTGTACAAAAAAGCAGGTCACCATGGATCTGTACGACGATGACG
ATAAGGCCCAGTCCAAGCACGGCCTGACCAAGGAGATGACCATGAAGTACCGCATGGAGGGCTGCGTGGA
CGGCCACAAGTTCGTGATCACCGGCGAGGGCATCGGCTACCCCTTCAAGGGCAAGCAGGCCATCAACCTG
TGCGTGGTGGAGGGCGGCCCCTTGCCCTTCGCCGAGGACATCTTGTCCGCCGCCTTCATGTACGGCAACC
GCGTGTTCACCGAGTACCCCCAGGACATCGTCGACTACTTCAAGAACTCCTGCCCCGCCGGCTACACCTG
GGACCGCTCCTTCCTGTTCGAGGACGGCGCCGTGTGCATCTGCAACGCCGACATCACCGTGAGCGTGGAG
GAGAACTGCATGTACCACGAGTCCAAGTTCTACGGCGTGAACTTCCCCGCCGACGGCCCCGTGATGAAGA
AGATGACCGACAACTGGGAGCCCTCCTGCGAGAAGATCATCCCCGTGCCCAAGCAGGGCATCTTGAAGGG
CGACGTGAGCATGTACCTGCTGCTGAAGGACGGTGGCCGCTTGCGCTGCCAGTTCGACACCGTGTACAAG
GCCAAGTCCGTGCCCCGCAAGATGCCCGACTGGCACTTCATCCAGCACAAGCTGACCCGCGAGGACCGCA
GCGACGCCAAGAACCAGAAGTGGCACCTGACCGAGCACGCCATCGCCTCCGGCTCCGCCTTGCCCGCATG
CGGAAGCGGAGCTACTAACTTCAGCCTGCTGAAGCAGGCTGGAGACGTGGAGGAGAACCCTGGACCTAGA
TCTCGAGGTCGACGGTATCGATAAGCTTGATATCGAATTCCTGCAGCCCGGGGGATCCACTAGTAATTAA
GTCTCAGCCACCGTTAACTGAACATGTCAAAACCTGTGGAGACTGTTGAGATTTGATGTTCTGAAAAGAT
AAAGCCTATAAATAAAATGTTGCCCAAATTTCCTGCCTGATGTTTTTCTTTGTCTTTGCTACATGGCTTT
GCTGCTCGGATCGGCTCACTCTGTGTATGCCACGTTCACTTTGTACTCTCCTTCTCACGGTAGGTTTATT
ATTTTTAGATGTGCAGTTAGTTTCTGTGAAATAACACACCACACACTGATATTGTCTGTGCATTGACTTG
GTGAGTGCACATTGTTTTTGATCTTGACATATTTATATTTGATTGATCAGGTGAACTGTGTGAATCTAAA
GTGCTCCATACAGATGTTCTGCATTGAAAATATTCTCATTTTATTAGTGGAAGTGAGTGTATGCCACATC
CAATCAATTTCAGCAAACACCCCAGTATGATTTAATGCAAAAAAATGAAGGTATCAAACACGCATTACTA
CTTTGCAGTTAAATATTTAACATTTATTCCAACACGAAAAAAAGCAGTAAATAACACTTTGACAAACACG
TCAGGACATCTTATTTTTGTCACCCTCACAGGCAATTTAGTATAATATATTATATATATATATATATCAT
ATAATAATATTCAGTATAATATATATATATATATCATATTATAATATTCAGTATAATATAAAACACAAAC
ACATATATGTATAATATAATATAACATTTTTATTTATTGAGATGCCTCTATGGACCGTGTTATAAGAAGT
AAAGATCAGGAGAAGTAAACATGAAGTGTAATTATGAATACTGATGTTAAATTAAGCTATGATGAGTTTT
CACTGTTAATTTACCATCTCAATTAAATGTTGATGCCTCCATGACCAAGTTAAGCAGATGAGACTGAGGA
CAACTGTAGAAGACAAGATGTTCACTTTGCTGAATATAGCTGGCTTGACAGTTATCTATGACTCTATAAA
TATATATATATTTTTTTTTTTATAAAATGATTTATTTATAACTATATATCCATTTCTCAGACAGGTGCTT
CATATCCCTCACTCCCGTAGCTGTCCATGCTGGATCTGTCCCCGTTGTTTTTAAAAAGCTAAATAAGTTA
TTAACATGACTGCATCCAGCGAGCCAAACCTGTCTGGTGTACAGCTACCAGAGAAGCTTGAGATCCTAGT
CACCGGCGGCCGCTAATATGGCAATAAACGATCTTCAGAGAAACTTGCATTGGTAAATAGTTTCAGCCTA
TGCATATGTAGTTATTCAAACTGTAATGACTATCTTACAGTATTATATGTTTATAATAGTTTGATCCAAT
AAATCCAGATTTATATGCTTTTCAACATAAAATTGTGAAATGCACAGAATGTACATATACAATACATTTC
CTACAATAATGCTCTCTTTTCTATTAATAGTGTGCATTCAGTGCAGGATGTTATGTATTTATTTTCTGTA
GTGCAAACTTTTTCAAAGAATTTTCCAGTCTAAGCTTTTCAGTCAAGAAAAAAAAAGCGATTGATTATCT
GTGATATTTAAAAAAATTAGCTCTTAAATCTGGTGAACCAAGTGGCCACAACACATTAAATACTGACGTT
CTACAGCCATGTAGCTTCATCTGGTCTGGTTTGTTTTGGCAGGCACTTATTTTCCGGTGATAGTCGGCCA
CAAGAGTATTGTCTGAGCCATTCAGTGCTAGACTGTCATTCTCAGGTCAGAATCCACCCCACTGATTCTG
CTGACAACACTGTTCCCACCATGAGATAATGCCATTCCAGAGAGATCCATTTGTAAGCCCCTCTTTCTGC
AGCACAGGTATATAACCAGGGGTCTGCCTCCACTAAGGCCGGCACACATCATTTGGGGATCTTTGTACTG
TGGATCCACCGGTCGCCACCATGGTGAGCAAGGGCGAGGAGGATAACATGGCCATCATCAAGGAGTTCAT
GCGCTTCAAGGTGCACATGGAGGGCTCCGTGAACGGCCACGAGTTCGAGATCGAGGGCGAGGGCGAGGGC
CGCCCCTACGAGGGCACCCAGACCGCCAAGCTGAAGGTGACCAAGGGTGGCCCCCTGCCCTTCGCCTGGG
ACATCCTGTCCCCTCAGTTCATGTACGGCTCCAAGGCCTACGTGAAGCACCCCGCCGACATCCCCGACTA
CTTGAAGCTGTCCTTCCCCGAGGGCTTCAAGTGGGAGCGCGTGATGAACTTCGAGGACGGCGGCGTGGTG
ACCGTGACCCAGGACTCCTCCCTGCAGGACGGCGAGTTCATCTACAAGGTGAAGCTGCGCGGCACCAACT
TCCCCTCCGACGGCCCCGTAATGCAGAAGAAGACCATGGGCTGGGAGGCCTCCTCCGAGCGGATGTACCC
CGAGGACGGCGCCCTGAAGGGCGAGATCAAGCAGAGGCTGAAGCTGAAGGACGGCGGCCACTACGACGCT
GAGGTCAAGACCACCTACAAGGCCAAGAAGCCCGTGCAGCTGCCCGGCGCCTACAACGTCAACATCAAGT
TGGACATCACCTCCCACAACGAGGACTACACCATCGTGGAACAGTACGAACGCGCCGAGGGCCGCCACTC
CACCGGCGGCATGGACGAGCTGTACAAGTAAAGCGGCCGCGACTCTAGATCATAATCAGCCATACCACAT
TTGTAGAGGTTTTACTTGCTTTAAAAAACCTCCCACACCTCCCCCTGAACCTGAAACATAAAATGAATGC
AATTGTTGTTGTTAACTTGTTTATTGCAGCTTATAATGGTTACAAATAAAGCAATAGCATCACAAATTTC
ACAAATAAAGCATTTTTTTCACTGCATTCTAGTTGTGGTTTGTCCAAACTCATCAATGTATCTTAAGCCG
CGGTGGAGCTCAAGTGATCTCCAAAAAATAAGTACTTTTTGACTGTAAATAAAATTGTAAGGAGTAAAAA
GTACTTTTTTTTCTAAAAAAATGTAATTAAGTAAAAGTAAAAGTATTGATTTTTAATTGTACTCAAGTAA
AGTAAAAATCCCCAAAAATAATACTTAAGTACAGTAATCAAGTAAAATTACTCAAGTACTTTACACCTCT
GGAGCTCCAGCTTTTGTTCCCTTTAGTGAGGGTTAATTGCGCGCTTGGCGTAATCATGGTCATAGCTGTT
TCCTGTGTGAAATTGTTATCCGCTCACAATTCCACACAACATACGAGCCGGAAGCATAAAGTGTAAAGCC
TGGGGTGCCTAATGAGTGAGCTAACTCACATTAATTGCGTTGCGCTCACTGCCCGCTTTCCAGTCGGGAA
ACCTGTCGTGCCAGCTGCATTAATGAATCGGCCAACGCGCGGGGAGAGGCGGTTTGCGTATTGGGCGCTC
TTCCGCTTCCTCGCTCACTGACTCGCTGCGCTCGGTCGTTCGGCTGCGGCGAGCGGTATCAGCTCACTCA
AAGGCGGTAATACGGTTATCCACAGAATCAGGGGATAACGCAGGAAAGAACATGTGAGCAAAAGGCCAGC
AAAAGGCCAGGAACCGTAAAAAGGCCGCGTTGCTGGCGTTTTTCCATAGGCTCCGCCCCCCTGACGAGCA
TCACAAAAATCGACGCTCAAGTCAGAGGTGGCGAAACCCGACAGGACTATAAAGATACCAGGCGTTTCCC
CCTGGAAGCTCCCTCGTGCGCTCTCCTGTTCCGACCCTGCCGCTTACCGGATACCTGTCCGCCTTTCTCC
CTTCGGGAAGCGTGGCGCTTTCTCATAGCTCACGCTGTAGGTATCTCAGTTCGGTGTAGGTCGTTCGCTC
CAAGCTGGGCTGTGTGCACGAACCCCCCGTTCAGCCCGACCGCTGCGCCTTATCCGGTAACTATCGTCTT
GAGTCCAACCCGGTAAGACACGACTTATCGCCACTGGCAGCAGCCACTGGTAACAGGATTAGCAGAGCGA
GGTATGTAGGCGGTGCTACAGAGTTCTTGAAGTGGTGGCCTAACTACGGCTACACTAGAAGAACAGTATT
TGGTATCTGCGCTCTGCTGAAGCCAGTTACCTTCGGAAAAAGAGTTGGTAGCTCTTGATCCGGCAAACAA
ACCACCGCTGGTAGCGGTGGTTTTTTTGTTTGCAAGCAGCAGATTACGCGCAGAAAAAAAGGATCTCAAG
AAGATCCTTTGATCTTTTCTACGGGGTCTGACGCTCAGTGGAACGAAAACTCACGTTAAGGGATTTTGGT
CATGAGATTATCAAAAAGGATCTTCACCTAGATCCTTTTAAATTAAAAATGAAGTTTTAAATCAATCTAA
AGTATATATGAGTAAACTTGGTCTGACAGTTACCAATGCTTAATCAGTGAGGCACCTATCTCAGCGATCT
GTCTATTTCGTTCATCCATAGTTGCCTGACTCCCCGTCGTGTAGATAACTACGATACGGGAGGGCTTACC
ATCTGGCCCCAGTGCTGCAATGATACCGCGAGACCCACGCTCACCGGCTCCAGATTTATCAGCAATAAAC
CAGCCAGCCGGAAGGGCCGAGCGCAGAAGTGGTCCTGCAACTTTATCCGCCTCCATCCAGTCTATTAATT
GTTGCCGGGAAGCTAGAGTAAGTAGTTCGCCAGTTAATAGTTTGCGCAACGTTGTTGCCATTGCTACAGG
CATCGTGGTGTCACGCTCGTCGTTTGGTATGGCTTCATTCAGCTCCGGTTCCCAACGATCAAGGCGAGTT
ACATGATCCCCCATGTTGTGCAAAAAAGCGGTTAGCTCCTTCGGTCCTCCGATCGTTGTCAGAAGTAAGT
TGGCCGCAGTGTTATCACTCATGGTTATGGCAGCACTGCATAATTCTCTTACTGTCATGCCATCCGTAAG
ATGCTTTTCTGTGACTGGTGAGTACTCAACCAAGTCATTCTGAGAATAGTGTATGCGGCGACCGAGTTGC
TCTTGCCCGGCGTCAATACGGGATAATACCGCGCCACATAGCAGAACTTTAAAAGTGCTCATCATTGGAA
AACGTTCTTCGGGGCGAAAACTCTCAAGGATCTTACCGCTGTTGAGATCCAGTTCGATGTAACCCACTCG
TGCACCCAACTGATCTTCAGCATCTTTTACTTTCACCAGCGTTTCTGGGTGAGCAAAAACAGGAAGGCAA
AATGCCGCAAAAAAGGGAATAAGGGCGACACGGAAATGTTGAATACTCATACTCTTCCTTTTTCAATATT
ATTGAAGCATTTATCAGGGTTATTGTCTCATGAGCGGATACATATTTGAATGTATTTAGAAAAATAAACA
AATAGGGGTTCCGCGCACATTTCCCCGAAAAGTGCCAC
Features (pLannotate 1.2.2; 21 found; start..end, strand, type, name):
     30..458     -  rep_origin     f1 ori (sequence partly withheld): f1 bacteriophage origin of replication; arrow indicates direction of (+) strand synthesis
    463..618     -  CDS            lacZα (fragment): LacZα fragment of β-galactosidase; lacZ fragment
    626..644     +  promoter       T7 promoter: promoter for bacteriophage T7 RNA polymerase
    820..840     +  protein_bind   attB4: mutant version of attB; core recombination site for the Gateway® BP reaction BP Clonase™
   1027..1044    +  promoter       minP (fragment): minimal TATA-box promoter with low basal activity
   1110..1130    +  protein_bind   attB1: mutant version of attB; core recombination site for the Gateway® BP reaction BP Clonase™
   1140..1163    +  CDS            Xpress™ tag: Xpress™ epitope tag, including an enterokinase recognition and cleavage site
   1163..1853    +  CDS            ZsGreen1 (fragment): Zoanthus green fluorescent protein mammalian codon-optimized
   1930..1992    -  misc_feature   MCS (fragment): pBluescript multiple cloning site
   2646..2662    +  promoter       LEU2 promoter (fragment): S. cerevisiae LEU2
   3909..4616    +  CDS            mCherry: mCherry is a basic (constitutively fluorescent) red fluorescent protein published in 2004, derived from Discosoma sp.. It is reported to be a very rapidly-maturing monomer with low acid sensitivity.
   4636..4719    +  CDS            large T antigen (fragment): large T antigen from SV40 (simian virus 40)
   4742..4863    +  polyA_signal   SV40 poly(A) signal: SV40 polyadenylation signal
   5098..5116    -  promoter       T3 promoter: promoter for bacteriophage T3 RNA polymerase
   5161..5177    -  protein_bind   lac operator: The lac repressor binds to the lac operator to inhibit transcription in E. coli. This inhibition can be relieved by adding lactose or isopropyl-β-D-thiogalactopyranoside (IPTG). lac repressor encoded by lacI
   5185..5215    -  promoter       lac promoter: promoter for the E. coli lac operon
   5230..5251    -  protein_bind   CAP binding site: CAP binding activates transcription in the presence of cAMP. E. coli catabolite activator protein
   5264..5356    -  CDS            lacI (fragment): lac repressor; lacI; The lac repressor binds to the lac operator to inhibit transcription in E. coli. This inhibition can be relieved by adding lactose or isopropyl-β-D-thiogalactopyranoside (IPTG).
   5539..6127    -  rep_origin     ori: high-copy-number ColE1/pMB1/pBR322/pUC origin of replication
   6298..7158    -  CDS            AmpR: β-lactamase; bla; confers resistance to ampicillin, carbenicillin, and related antibiotics
   7159..7263    -  promoter       AmpR promoter: bla
