[The description below was written by a language model from this plasmid's Addgene catalogue record and pLannotate feature annotations shown in this document.]
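Description:
p9xQUAS-ZsGreen-P2A, α-cry:mCherry is a roughly 7.3 kb effector (responder) plasmid for the QF-based binary IQ-Switch inducible gene expression system used in zebrafish transgenesis. It was derived from the corresponding 5xQUAS version of the same vector by expanding the QUAS array. The backbone is pBluescript-like: the annotated features include a high-copy ColE1/pUC origin, an f1 origin, lacZα and lac promoter/operator remnants, flanking T7 and T3 promoters, and an ampicillin resistance gene with its own promoter for selection in E. coli.

The payload consists of nine copies of the QUAS element, the binding site for the QF transcriptional activator. Although the QUAS repeats are not annotated by the feature software, they presumably lie in the region between the attB4 and attB1 Gateway recombination scars, where a minimal TATA-box promoter fragment is detected. Downstream is a short sequence annotated as an Xpress epitope followed by the ZsGreen1 green fluorescent protein coding sequence. According to the construct name, this is followed by a P2A self-cleaving peptide, and a multiple cloning site fragment sits just after it. This arrangement would allow a gene of interest to be placed in frame and co-expressed with ZsGreen as separate proteins when a QF driver is present and active. No gene of interest is recorded in this plasmid.

A second, independent cassette expresses mCherry with an SV40 poly(A) signal. By the name it is driven by an α-crystallin promoter, which is not annotated in the table. This cassette would give red lens fluorescence as a marker for identifying transgenic carriers regardless of QF activity. The record does not annotate any transposon or other integration elements.
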