Addgene plasmid #180479: p9xQUAS-ZsGreen-P2A, α-cry:mCherry
Purpose: Inducible gene expression vector p9xQUAS-ZsGreen-P2A, α-cry:mCherry
Depositing lab: Hyunju Ro. Depositing organization: Chungnam National University. Publication: IQ-Switch is a QF-based innocuous, silencing-free, and inducible gene switch system in zebrafish. Hong J, Lee JG, Sohn KC, Lee K, Lee S, Lee J, Hong J, Choi D, Hong Y, Jin HS, Choi DK, Lee SU, Kee Y, Jung J, Bae YK, Hwang RH, Hur GM, Lee JS, Ro H. Commun Biol. 2021 Dec 16;4(1):1405. doi: 10.1038/s42003-021-02923-3. PubMed 34916605.
Backbone
  Vector backbone: p5xQUAS-ZsGreen-P2A, α-cry:mCherry
  Backbone manufacturer: Hyunju Ro
  Backbone size w/o insert (bp): 7203
  Total vector size (bp): 7281
  Vector type: Synthetic Biology
Growth in bacteria
  Bacterial resistance: Ampicillin, 100 μg/mL
  Growth temperature: 37°C
  Growth strain: DH5alpha
  Copy number: High Copy
Gene/Insert
  Gene/Insert name: 9x QUAS-ZsGreen-P2A
  Species: Synthetic
  Insert size (bp): 262
  Cloning method: Ligation Independent Cloning
  Sequencing primers: 5′ gtaaaacgacggccagt; 3′ CTTCATGGTCATCTCCTT
Terms and licenses: Academic/Nonprofit Terms; Industry Terms: Not Available to Industry
Depositor comments: Plasmid construct for binary IQ-Switch transgenesis
How to cite: p9xQUAS-ZsGreen-P2A, α-cry:mCherry was a gift from Hyunju Ro (Addgene plasmid # 180479 ; http://n2t.net/addgene:180479 ; RRID:Addgene_180479)
